Addgene plasmid #135763: XLone-ETV2
Purpose: expresses human ETV2 upon doxycycline treatment
Depositing lab: Xiaojun Lian. Depositing organization: Pennsylvania State University. Publication: Direct programming of human pluripotent stem cells into endothelial progenitors with SOX17 and FGF2. Ream MW, Randolph LN, Jiang Y, Chang Y, Bao X, Lian XL. Stem Cell Reports. 2024 Mar 5:S2213-6711(24)00044-4. doi: 10.1016/j.stemcr.2024.02.006. PubMed 38518781.
Backbone
  Vector backbone: XLone
  Vector type: Mammalian Expression
  Selectable markers: Blasticidin
Growth in bacteria
  Bacterial resistance: Ampicillin, 100 μg/mL
  Growth temperature: 37°C
  Growth strain: NEB Stable
  Copy number: High Copy
Gene/Insert
  Gene/Insert name: ETV2
  Species: H. sapiens (human)
  Insert size (bp): 1029
  Mutation: none
  GenBank ID: NM_014209
  Entrez Gene: ETV2 (a.k.a. ER71, ETSRP71)
  Promoter: TRE3G
  Cloning method: Restriction Enzyme; 5′ cloning site KpnI (not destroyed); 3′ cloning site SpeI (not destroyed)
  Sequencing primers: 5′ M13 FWD; 3′ M13 REV
Terms and licenses: Academic/Nonprofit Terms; Industry Terms: Not Available to Industry
How to cite: XLone-ETV2 was a gift from Xiaojun Lian (Addgene plasmid # 135763 ; http://n2t.net/addgene:135763 ; RRID:Addgene_135763)
