[The description below was written by a language model from this plasmid's Addgene catalogue record and pLannotate feature annotations shown in this document.]
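Description:
XLone-ETV2 is a mammalian expression plasmid built on the XLone backbone that provides doxycycline-inducible expression of human ETV2 (also known as ER71 or ETSRP71), an ETS-family transcription factor. It is maintained in E. coli as a high-copy plasmid through a ColE1/pUC-type origin and an ampicillin resistance gene. Remnants of a cloning-vector backbone (lac promoter/operator, lacZα, lacI, bom and rop fragments) are also annotated but have no evident role in the mammalian cassette. Selection in mammalian cells is by blasticidin.

The payload is an all-in-one Tet-On arrangement made of two divergent transcription units. On the forward strand, a third-generation Tet-responsive promoter (annotated as TRE3GS; listed as TRE3G in the catalogue entry) drives the unmutated ETV2 coding sequence of about 1 kb, cloned between KpnI and SpeI sites and followed by an SV40 polyadenylation signal. On the opposite strand, an EF-1α core promoter points toward a reverse tetracycline transactivator with a VP16-derived minimal activation domain, followed by the blasticidin S deaminase gene and a second SV40 poly(A) signal. The feature table does not annotate any element linking the transactivator and resistance genes, so how the two are co-expressed is not stated. The constitutively produced transactivator binds the Tet-responsive promoter only when doxycycline is present, so ETV2 stays off until the drug is added. No transposon or viral repeats are annotated in the feature table, and the record does not describe a delivery or integration route.

The associated work concerns direct programming of human pluripotent stem cells into endothelial progenitors, which suggests use for drug-controlled ETV2 expression in such cells.
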