Features (pLannotate 1.2.2; 19 found; start..end, strand, type, name):
    449..660     -  promoter       EF-1α core promoter: core promoter for human elongation factor EF-1α
    702..1069    +  promoter       TRE3GS promoter: 3rd-generation Tet-responsive promoter that can be activated by binding of Tet-On® 3G, modified to eliminate binding sites for endogenous mammalian transcription factors
   1082..2107    +  CDS            ETV2: ETV2_HUMAN - Also known as ER71, ETSRP71. Experimental evidence at transcript level: Swiss-Prot protein existence level 2. Binds to DNA sequences containing the consensus pentanucleotide 5'-CGGA[AT]-3'. From Homo sapiens (Human).
   2291..2425    -  polyA_signal   SV40 poly(A) signal: SV40 polyadenylation signal
   2742..2899    +  CDS            lacZα (fragment): LacZα fragment of β-galactosidase; lacZ fragment
   2905..3004    -  misc_feature   bom (fragment): basis of mobility region from pBR322
   3106..3141    -  CDS            rop (fragment): Rop protein, which maintains plasmids at low copy number; rop
   3236..3340    +  promoter       AmpR promoter: bla
   3341..4201    +  CDS            AmpR: β-lactamase; bla; confers resistance to ampicillin, carbenicillin, and related antibiotics
   4372..4960    +  rep_origin     ori: high-copy-number ColE1/pMB1/pBR322/pUC origin of replication
   5143..5235    +  CDS            lacI (fragment): lac repressor; lacI; The lac repressor binds to the lac operator to inhibit transcription in E. coli. This inhibition can be relieved by adding lactose or isopropyl-β-D-thiogalactopyranoside (IPTG).
   5248..5269    +  protein_bind   CAP binding site: CAP binding activates transcription in the presence of cAMP. E. coli catabolite activator protein
   5284..5314    +  promoter       lac promoter: promoter for the E. coli lac operon
   5322..5338    +  protein_bind   lac operator: The lac repressor binds to the lac operator to inhibit transcription in E. coli. This inhibition can be relieved by adding lactose or isopropyl-β-D-thiogalactopyranoside (IPTG). lac repressor encoded by lacI
   5626..5707    -  polyA_signal   SV40 poly(A) signal: SV40 polyadenylation signal
   5730..5813    -  CDS            large T antigen (fragment): large T antigen from SV40 (simian virus 40)
   5824..6222    -  CDS            BSD: blasticidin S deaminase; Aspergillus terreus BSD; confers resistance to blasticidin
   6295..6405    -  CDS            VP48: 3 tandem repeats of the minimal activation domain of herpes simplex virus VP16 (Cheng et al., 2013)
   6335..396     -  CDS            rtTA3 (fragment) (across the origin): reverse tetracycline transactivator 3 activates expression from Tet-responsive promoters in the presence of doxycycline
>Addgene plasmid #135763 | XLone-ETV2 | addgene full sequence | sequence record 267613 | Addgene NGS Result
GTACAGTGCGTTCTCCAGGGAGAAGCCTTGCTGACACAGGAACGCGAGCTGATTTTCCAGGGTTTCGTAC
TGTTTCTCTGTTGGGCGGGTGCCGAGATGCACTTTAGCCCCGTCGCGATGTGAGAGGAGAGCACAGCGGT
ATGACTTGGCGTTGTTCCGCAGAAAGTCTTGCCATGACTCGCCTTCCAGGGGGCAGGAGTGGGTATGATG
CCTGTCCAGCATCTCGATTGGCAGGGCATCGAGCAGGGCCCGCTTGTTCTTCACGTGCCAGTACAGGGTA
GGCTGCTCAACTCCCAGCTTTTGAGCGAGTTTCCTTGTCGTCAGGCCTTCGATACCGACTCCATTGAGTA
ATTCCAGAGCAGAGTTTATGACTTTGCTCTTGTCCAGTCTAGACATCTTATCGTCATCGTCTTTGTAATC
CATGGTGGCGGATCCCGCGTCACGACACCTGTGTTCTGGCGGCAAACCCGTTGCGAAAAAGAACGTTCAC
GGCGACTACTGCACTTATATACGGTTCTCCCCCACCCTCGGGAAAAAGGCGGAGCCAGTACACGACATCA
CTTTCCCAGTTTACCCCGCGCCACCTTCTCTAGGCACCGGTTCAATTGCCGACCCCTCCCCCCAACTTCT
CGGGGACTGTGGGCGATGTGCGCTCTGCCCACTGACGGGCACCGGAGCCACTCGAGTGGAATTATCACCT
CGAGTTTACTCCCTATCAGTGATAGAGAACGTATGAAGAGTTTACTCCCTATCAGTGATAGAGAACGTAT
GCAGACTTTACTCCCTATCAGTGATAGAGAACGTATAAGGAGTTTACTCCCTATCAGTGATAGAGAACGT
ATGACCAGTTTACTCCCTATCAGTGATAGAGAACGTATCTACAGTTTACTCCCTATCAGTGATAGAGAAC
GTATATCCAGTTTACTCCCTATCAGTGATAGAGAACGTATAAGCTTTGCTTATGTAAACCAGGGCGCCTA
TAAAAGAGTGCTGATTTTTTGAGTAAACTTCAATTCCACAACACTTTTGTCTTATACCAACTTTCCGTAC
CACTTCCTACCCTCGTAAAGGTACCGCCACCATGGACCTGTGGAACTGGGATGAGGCATCCCCACAGGAA
GTGCCTCCAGGGAACAAGCTGGCAGGGCTTGAAGGAGCCAAATTAGGCTTCTGTTTCCCTGATCTGGCAC
TCCAAGGGGACACGCCGACAGCGACAGCAGAGACATGCTGGAAAGGTACAAGCTCATCCCTGGCAAGCTT
CCCACAGCTGGACTGGGGCTCCGCGTTACTGCACCCAGAAGTTCCATGGGGGGCGGAGCCCGACTCTCAG
GCTCTTCCGTGGTCCGGGGACTGGACAGACATGGCGTGCACAGCCTGGGACTCTTGGAGCGGCGCCTCGC
AGACCCTGGGCCCCGCCCCTCTCGGCCCGGGCCCCATCCCCGCCGCCGGCTCCGAAGGCGCCGCGGGCCA
GAACTGCGTCCCCGTGGCGGGAGAGGCCACCTCGTGGTCGCGCGCCCAGGCCGCCGGGAGCAACACCAGC
TGGGACTGTTCTGTGGGGCCCGACGGCGATACCTACTGGGGCAGTGGCCTGGGCGGGGAGCCGCGCACGG
ACTGTACCATTTCGTGGGGCGGGCCCGCGGGCCCGGACTGTACCACCTCCTGGAACCCGGGGCTGCATGC
GGGTGGCACCACCTCTTTGAAGCGGTACCAGAGCTCAGCTCTCACCGTTTGCTCCGAACCGAGCCCGCAG
TCGGACCGTGCCAGTTTGGCTCGATGCCCCAAAACTAACCACCGAGGTCCCATTCAGCTGTGGCAGTTCC
TCCTGGAGCTGCTCCACGACGGGGCGCGTAGCAGCTGCATCCGTTGGACTGGCAACAGCCGCGAGTTCCA
GCTGTGCGACCCCAAAGAGGTGGCTCGGCTGTGGGGCGAGCGCAAGAGAAAGCCGGGCATGAATTACGAG
AAGCTGAGCCGGGGCCTTCGCTACTACTATCGCCGCGACATCGTGCGCAAGAGCGGGGGGCGAAAGTACA
CGTACCGCTTCGGGGGCCGCGTGCCCAGCCTAGCCTATCCGGACTGTGCGGGAGGCGGACGGGGAGCAGA
GACACAATAAACTAGTAGACCACCTCCCCTGCGAGCTAAGCTGGACAGCCAATGACGGGTAAGAGAGTGA
CATTTTTCACTAACCTAAGACAGGAGGGCCGTCAGAGCTACTGCCTAATCCAAAGACGGGTAAAAGTGAT
AAAAATGTATCACTCCAACCTAAGACAGGCGCAGCTTCCGAGGGATTTGAGATCCAGACATGATAAGATA
CATTGATGAGTTTGGACAAACCAAAACTAGAATGCAGTGAAAAAAATGCCTTATTTGTGAAATTTGTGAT
GCTATTGCCTTATTTGTAACCATTATAAGCTGCAATAAACAAGTTTGATATCTATAACAAGAAAATATAT
ATATAATAAGTTATCACGTAAGTAGAACATGAAATAACAATATAATTATCGTATGAGTTAAATCTTAAAA
GTCACGTAAAAGATAATCATGCGTCATTTTGACTCACGCGGTCGTTATAGTTCAAAATCAGTGACACTTA
CCGCATTGACAAGCACGCCTCACGGGAGCTCCAAGCGGCGACTGAGATGTCCTAAATGCACAGCGACGGA
TTCGCGCTATTTAGAAAGAGAGAGCAATATTTCAAGAATGCATGCGTCAATTTTACGCAGACTATCTTTC
TAGGGTTAAGAATTCACTGGCCGTCGTTTTACAACGTCGTGACTGGGAAAACCCTGGCGTTACCCAACTT
AATCGCCTTGCAGCACATCCCCCTTTCGCCAGCTGGCGTAATAGCGAAGAGGCCCGCACCGATCGCCCTT
CCCAACAGTTGCGCAGCCTGAATGGCGAATGGCGCCTGATGCGGTATTTTCTCCTTACGCATCTGTGCGG
TATTTCACACCGCATATGGTGCACTCTCAGTACAATCTGCTCTGATGCCGCATAGTTAAGCCAGCCCCGA
CACCCGCCAACACCCGCTGACGCGCCCTGACGGGCTTGTCTGCTCCCGGCATCCGCTTACAGACAAGCTG
TGACCGTCTCCGGGAGCTGCATGTGTCAGAGGTTTTCACCGTCATCACCGAAACGCGCGAGACGAAAGGG
CCTCGTGATACGCCTATTTTTATAGGTTAATGTCATGATAATAATGGTTTCTTAGACGTCAGGTGGCACT
TTTCGGGGAAATGTGCGCGGAACCCCTATTTGTTTATTTTTCTAAATACATTCAAATATGTATCCGCTCA
TGAGACAATAACCCTGATAAATGCTTCAATAATATTGAAAAAGGAAGAGTATGAGTATTCAACATTTCCG
TGTCGCCCTTATTCCCTTTTTTGCGGCATTTTGCCTTCCTGTTTTTGCTCACCCAGAAACGCTGGTGAAA
GTAAAAGATGCTGAAGATCAGTTGGGTGCACGAGTGGGTTACATCGAACTGGATCTCAACAGCGGTAAGA
TCCTTGAGAGTTTTCGCCCCGAAGAACGTTTTCCAATGATGAGCACTTTTAAAGTTCTGCTATGTGGCGC
GGTATTATCCCGTATTGACGCCGGGCAAGAGCAACTCGGTCGCCGCATACACTATTCTCAGAATGACTTG
GTTGAGTACTCACCAGTCACAGAAAAGCATCTTACGGATGGCATGACAGTAAGAGAATTATGCAGTGCTG
CCATAACCATGAGTGATAACACTGCGGCCAACTTACTTCTGACAACGATCGGAGGACCGAAGGAGCTAAC
CGCTTTTTTGCACAACATGGGGGATCATGTAACTCGCCTTGATCGTTGGGAACCGGAGCTGAATGAAGCC
ATACCAAACGACGAGCGTGACACCACGATGCCTGTAGCAATGGCAACAACGTTGCGCAAACTATTAACTG
GCGAACTACTTACTCTAGCTTCCCGGCAACAATTAATAGACTGGATGGAGGCGGATAAAGTTGCAGGACC
ACTTCTGCGCTCGGCCCTTCCGGCTGGCTGGTTTATTGCTGATAAATCTGGAGCCGGTGAGCGTGGGTCT
CGCGGTATCATTGCAGCACTGGGGCCAGATGGTAAGCCCTCCCGTATCGTAGTTATCTACACGACGGGGA
GTCAGGCAACTATGGATGAACGAAATAGACAGATCGCTGAGATAGGTGCCTCACTGATTAAGCATTGGTA
ACTGTCAGACCAAGTTTACTCATATATACTTTAGATTGATTTAAAACTTCATTTTTAATTTAAAAGGATC
TAGGTGAAGATCCTTTTTGATAATCTCATGACCAAAATCCCTTAACGTGAGTTTTCGTTCCACTGAGCGT
CAGACCCCGTAGAAAAGATCAAAGGATCTTCTTGAGATCCTTTTTTTCTGCGCGTAATCTGCTGCTTGCA
AACAAAAAAACCACCGCTACCAGCGGTGGTTTGTTTGCCGGATCAAGAGCTACCAACTCTTTTTCCGAAG
GTAACTGGCTTCAGCAGAGCGCAGATACCAAATACTGTTCTTCTAGTGTAGCCGTAGTTAGGCCACCACT
TCAAGAACTCTGTAGCACCGCCTACATACCTCGCTCTGCTAATCCTGTTACCAGTGGCTGCTGCCAGTGG
CGATAAGTCGTGTCTTACCGGGTTGGACTCAAGACGATAGTTACCGGATAAGGCGCAGCGGTCGGGCTGA
ACGGGGGGTTCGTGCACACAGCCCAGCTTGGAGCGAACGACCTACACCGAACTGAGATACCTACAGCGTG
AGCTATGAGAAAGCGCCACGCTTCCCGAAGGGAGAAAGGCGGACAGGTATCCGGTAAGCGGCAGGGTCGG
AACAGGAGAGCGCACGAGGGAGCTTCCAGGGGGAAACGCCTGGTATCTTTATAGTCCTGTCGGGTTTCGC
CACCTCTGACTTGAGCGTCGATTTTTGTGATGCTCGTCAGGGGGGCGGAGCCTATGGAAAAACGCCAGCA
ACGCGGCCTTTTTACGGTTCCTGGCCTTTTGCTGGCCTTTTGCTCACATGTTCTTTCCTGCGTTATCCCC
TGATTCTGTGGATAACCGTATTACCGCCTTTGAGTGAGCTGATACCGCTCGCCGCAGCCGAACGACCGAG
CGCAGCGAGTCAGTGAGCGAGGAAGCGGAAGAGCGCCCAATACGCAAACCGCCTCTCCCCGCGCGTTGGC
CGATTCATTAATGCAGCTGGCACGACAGGTTTCCCGACTGGAAAGCGGGCAGTGAGCGCAACGCAATTAA
TGTGAGTTAGCTCACTCATTAGGCACCCCAGGCTTTACACTTTATGCTTCCGGCTCGTATGTTGTGTGGA
ATTGTGAGCGGATAACAATTTCACACAGGAAACAGCTATGACCATGATTACGCCAAGGTCGACTTAACCC
TAGAAAGATAATCATATTGTGACGTACGTTAAAGATAATCATGCGTAAAATTGACGCATGTGTTTTATCG
GTCTGTATATCGAGGTTTATTTATTAATTTGAATAGATATTAAGTTTTATTATATTTACACTTACATACT
AATAATAAATTCAACAAACAATTTATTTATGTTTATTTATTTATTAAAAAAAAACAAAAACTCAAAATTT
CTTCTATAAAGTAACAAAACTTTTAGCAGTGAAAAAAATGCTTTATTTGTGAAATTTGTGATGCTATTGC
TTTATTTGTAACCATTATAAGCTGCAATAAACAAGTTAACAACAACAATTGCATTCATTTTATGTTTCAG
GTTCAGGGGGAGGTGTGGGAGGTTTTTTAAAGCAAGTAAAACCTCTACAAATGTGGTATGGCTGATTATG
ATCCTCTGGAGATTTAGCCCTCCCACACATAACCAGAGGGCAGCAATTCACGAATCCCAACTGCCGTCGG
CTGTCCATCACTGTCCTTCACTATGGCTTTGATCCCAGGATGCAGATCGAGAAGCACCTGTCGGCACCGT
CCGCAGGGGCTCAAGATGCCCCTGTTCTCATTTCCGATCGCGACGATACAAGTCAGGTTGCCAGCTGCCG
CAGCAGCAGCAGTGCCCAGCACCACGAGTTCTGCACAAGGTCCCCCAGTAAAATGATATACATTGACACC
AGTGAAGATGCGGCCGTCGCTAGAGAGAGCTGCGCTGGCGACGCTGTAGTCTTCAGAGATGGGGATGCTG
TTGATTGTAGCCGTTGCTCTTTCAATGAGGGTGGATTCTTCTTGAGACAAAGGCTTGGCCATGGGGCCGG
GGTTCTCCTCCACGTCGCCGGCCTGCTTCAGCAGGCTGAAGTTGGTGGCGCCGCTGCCCCCGGGGAGCAT
GTCAAGGTCAAAATCGTCAAGAGCGTCAGCAGGCAGCATATCAAGGTCAAAGTCGTCAAGGGCATCGGCT
GGGAGCATGTCTAAGTCAAAATCGTCAAGGGCGTCGGTCGGCCCGCCGCTTTCGCACTTTAGCTGTTTCT
CCAGGCCACATATGATTAGTTCCAGGCCGAAAAGGAAGGCAGGTTCGGCTCCCTGCCGGTCGAACAGCTC
AATTGCTTGTTTCAGAAGTGGGGGCATAGAATCGGTGGTAGGTGTCTCTCTTTCCTCTTTTGCTACTTGA
TGCTCCTGTTCCTCCAATACGCAGCCCAGTGTAAAGTGGCCCACGGCGGACAGAGC
